Addgene plasmid #87465: HD-8
Purpose: For library amplification of fragment HD-8
Depositing lab: Steve Pollard. Depositing organization: University of Edinburgh. Publication: STAR: a simple TAL effector assembly reaction using isothermal assembly. Gogolok S, Garcia-Diaz C, Pollard SM. Sci Rep. 2016 Sep 12;6:33209. doi: 10.1038/srep33209. PubMed 27615025.
Backbone
  Vector backbone: pMA-T
  Backbone manufacturer: Life Technologies
  Vector type: TALEN, Synthetic Biology ; TALE DBD library preparation
Growth in bacteria
  Bacterial resistance: Ampicillin, 100 μg/mL
  Growth temperature: 37°C
  Growth strain: DH5alpha
  Copy number: High Copy
Gene/Insert
  Gene/Insert name: HD-8
  Species: Synthetic
  Cloning method: Unknown
Terms and licenses: Academic/Nonprofit Terms; Industry Terms: Not Available to Industry
How to cite: HD-8 was a gift from Steve Pollard (Addgene plasmid # 87465 ; http://n2t.net/addgene:87465 ; RRID:Addgene_87465)
