[The description below was written by a language model from this plasmid's Addgene catalogue record and pLannotate feature annotations shown in this document.]
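Description:
HD-8 is a small (about 2.7 kb) bacterial storage plasmid built on the pMA-T gene-synthesis backbone, carrying a synthetic DNA fragment that serves as one building block for assembling TAL effector DNA-binding domains. It belongs to a set of templates for the STAR method, in which TALE repeat arrays are put together by isothermal assembly. Its stated purpose is library amplification of the HD-8 fragment, so the plasmid acts as a template from which that module is amplified rather than as an expression vector. By TALE naming convention, "HD" would denote the repeat-variable diresidue that recognises cytosine and "8" a position within the array. The record itself does not spell out this meaning, nor does it give the insert's boundaries, length or cloning method.

The plasmid is propagated in E. coli at high copy number from a ColE1/pUC-type origin and selected with ampicillin through the β-lactamase gene and its native bla promoter. The automated annotation does not label the synthetic insert. It most likely lies in the unannotated stretch of roughly 450 bp between the T7 promoter and the short lacI-like match, though this is an inference from the map. The remaining annotated features are backbone remnants: partial M13 origin and lacZα sequences and a T7 promoter. The brief hits to lacI and the RSF origin are only fragments and are unlikely to be functional. No eukaryotic promoter, nuclease domain or reporter is annotated, consistent with its role as a component template for TALE DNA-binding domain library preparation.
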