Features (pLannotate 1.2.2; 8 found; start..end, strand, type, name):
      3..134     -  rep_origin     M13 ori (fragment): M13 bacteriophage origin of replication; arrow indicates direction of (+) strand synthesis
    155..311     -  CDS            lacZα (fragment): LacZα fragment of β-galactosidase; lacZ fragment
    320..338     +  promoter       T7 promoter: promoter for bacteriophage T7 RNA polymerase
    792..839     -  CDS            lacI (fragment): lac repressor; lacI; The lac repressor binds to the lac operator to inhibit transcription in E. coli. This inhibition can be relieved by adding lactose or isopropyl-β-D-thiogalactopyranoside (IPTG).
    876..916     -  rep_origin     RSF ori (fragment): Plasmids containing the RSF 1030 origin of replication can be propagated in E. coli cells that contain additional plasmids with compatible origins.
    994..1582    -  rep_origin     ori: high-copy-number ColE1/pMB1/pBR322/pUC origin of replication
   1753..2613    -  CDS            AmpR: β-lactamase; bla; confers resistance to ampicillin, carbenicillin, and related antibiotics
   2614..2718    -  promoter       AmpR promoter: bla
>Addgene plasmid #87465 | HD-8 | addgene full sequence | sequence record 174708 | Addgene NGS Result
CTAAATTGTAAGCGTTAATATTTTGTTAAAATTCGCGTTAAATTTTTGTTAAATCAGCTCATTTTTTAAC
CAATAGGCCGAAATCGGCAAAATCCCTTATAAATCAAAAGAATAGACCGAGATAGGGTTGAGTGGCCGCT
ACAGGGCGCTCCCATTCGCCATTCAGGCTGCGCAACTGTTGGGAAGGGCGTTTCGGTGCGGGCCTCTTCG
CTATTACGCCAGCTGGCGAAAGGGGGATGTGCTGCAAGGCGATTAAGTTGGGTAACGCCAGGGTTTTCCC
AGTCACGACGTTGTAAAACGACGGCCAGTGAGCGCGACGTAATACGACTCACTATAGGGCGAATTGGCGG
AAGGCCGTCAAGGCCACGTGTCTTGTCCAGAGCTCGTATCCTGCAGTTAACGCCCGCACAGGTTGTTGCA
ATCGCGTCGCACGACGGGGGAAAGCAAGCCCTGGAAACCGTGCAAAGGTTGTTGCCGGTTCTATGCCAGG
ATCACGGGCTTCAGACTCGAACAAGCGGGCGCTGCTCGACGCACTGGCCGAAGCCATGCTGGCGGAGTCG
AGAATCATAGCACTTCGGTGCCGAGAGCCGACGACGACTGGCGCTCATTTCGAGTCTGACTGGGAATGCC
CGCAGCTTCAGGCAGGCGCTGCTCGCCTACCGCCAGCAGAGTCCAATGGATCTCGAGGAATTCACTCCTC
AGGTGCAGGCTGCCTATCAGGAGTCCCATTGTGCTGGCGCGCTGCAGGATACGGTACCTGGAGCACAAGA
CTGGCCTCATGGGCCTTCCGCTCACTGCCCGCTTTCCAGTCGGGAAACCTGTCGTGCCAGCTGCATTAAC
ATGGTCATAGCTGTTTCCTTGCGTATTGGGCGCTCTCCGCTTCCTCGCTCACTGACTCGCTGCGCTCGGT
CGTTCGGGTAAAGCCTGGGGTGCCTAATGAGCAAAAGGCCAGCAAAAGGCCAGGAACCGTAAAAAGGCCG
CGTTGCTGGCGTTTTTCCATAGGCTCCGCCCCCCTGACGAGCATCACAAAAATCGACGCTCAAGTCAGAG
GTGGCGAAACCCGACAGGACTATAAAGATACCAGGCGTTTCCCCCTGGAAGCTCCCTCGTGCGCTCTCCT
GTTCCGACCCTGCCGCTTACCGGATACCTGTCCGCCTTTCTCCCTTCGGGAAGCGTGGCGCTTTCTCATA
GCTCACGCTGTAGGTATCTCAGTTCGGTGTAGGTCGTTCGCTCCAAGCTGGGCTGTGTGCACGAACCCCC
CGTTCAGCCCGACCGCTGCGCCTTATCCGGTAACTATCGTCTTGAGTCCAACCCGGTAAGACACGACTTA
TCGCCACTGGCAGCAGCCACTGGTAACAGGATTAGCAGAGCGAGGTATGTAGGCGGTGCTACAGAGTTCT
TGAAGTGGTGGCCTAACTACGGCTACACTAGAAGAACAGTATTTGGTATCTGCGCTCTGCTGAAGCCAGT
TACCTTCGGAAAAAGAGTTGGTAGCTCTTGATCCGGCAAACAAACCACCGCTGGTAGCGGTGGTTTTTTT
GTTTGCAAGCAGCAGATTACGCGCAGAAAAAAAGGATCTCAAGAAGATCCTTTGATCTTTTCTACGGGGT
CTGACGCTCAGTGGAACGAAAACTCACGTTAAGGGATTTTGGTCATGAGATTATCAAAAAGGATCTTCAC
CTAGATCCTTTTAAATTAAAAATGAAGTTTTAAATCAATCTAAAGTATATATGAGTAAACTTGGTCTGAC
AGTTACCAATGCTTAATCAGTGAGGCACCTATCTCAGCGATCTGTCTATTTCGTTCATCCATAGTTGCCT
GACTCCCCGTCGTGTAGATAACTACGATACGGGAGGGCTTACCATCTGGCCCCAGTGCTGCAATGATACC
GCGAGAACCACGCTCACCGGCTCCAGATTTATCAGCAATAAACCAGCCAGCCGGAAGGGCCGAGCGCAGA
AGTGGTCCTGCAACTTTATCCGCCTCCATCCAGTCTATTAATTGTTGCCGGGAAGCTAGAGTAAGTAGTT
CGCCAGTTAATAGTTTGCGCAACGTTGTTGCCATTGCTACAGGCATCGTGGTGTCACGCTCGTCGTTTGG
TATGGCTTCATTCAGCTCCGGTTCCCAACGATCAAGGCGAGTTACATGATCCCCCATGTTGTGCAAAAAA
GCGGTTAGCTCCTTCGGTCCTCCGATCGTTGTCAGAAGTAAGTTGGCCGCAGTGTTATCACTCATGGTTA
TGGCAGCACTGCATAATTCTCTTACTGTCATGCCATCCGTAAGATGCTTTTCTGTGACTGGTGAGTACTC
AACCAAGTCATTCTGAGAATAGTGTATGCGGCGACCGAGTTGCTCTTGCCCGGCGTCAATACGGGATAAT
ACCGCGCCACATAGCAGAACTTTAAAAGTGCTCATCATTGGAAAACGTTCTTCGGGGCGAAAACTCTCAA
GGATCTTACCGCTGTTGAGATCCAGTTCGATGTAACCCACTCGTGCACCCAACTGATCTTCAGCATCTTT
TACTTTCACCAGCGTTTCTGGGTGAGCAAAAACAGGAAGGCAAAATGCCGCAAAAAAGGGAATAAGGGCG
ACACGGAAATGTTGAATACTCATACTCTTCCTTTTTCAATATTATTGAAGCATTTATCAGGGTTATTGTC
TCATGAGCGGATACATATTTGAATGTATTTAGAAAAATAAACAAATAGGGGTTCCGCGCACATTTCCCCG
AAAAGTGCCAC
