>Addgene plasmid #87465 | HD-8 | depositor partial sequence | sequence record 170580 | HD-8 RVD flanked by BciVI sites
GTATCCTGCAGTTAACGCCCGCACAGGTTGTTGCAATCGCGTCGCACGACGGGGGAAAGCAAGCCCTGGA
AACCGTGCAAAGGTTGTTGCCGGTTCTATGCCAGGATCACGGGCTTCAGACTCGAACAAGCGGGCGCTGC
TCGACGCACTGGCCGAAGCCATGCTGGCGGAGTCGAGAATCATAGCACTTCGGTGCCGAGAGCCGACGAC
GACTGGCGCTCATTTCGAGTCTGACTGGGAATGCCCGCAGCTTCAGGCAGGCGCTGCTCGCCTACCGCCA
GCAGAGTCCAATGGATCTCGAGGAATTCACTCCTCAGGTGCAGGCTGCCTATCAGGAGTCCCATTGTGCT
GGCGCGCTGCAGGATAC
